>Addgene plasmid #60531 | pENTR221-FGFR4 | depositor partial sequence | sequence record 96994 | Sequence from M13
NNNNNNNNNNNNNNNNNNNATTTTGACTGATAGTGACCTGTTCGNTTGCAACAAATTGATGAGCAATGCT
TTTTTATAATGCCAACTTTGTACAAAAAAGCAGGCTCCACCATGCGGCTGCTGCTGGCCCTGTTGGGGGT
CCTGCTGAGTGTGCCTGGGCCTCCAGTCTTGTCCCTGGAGGCCTCTGAGGAAGTGGAGCTTGAGCCCTGC
CTGGCTCCCAGCCTGGAGCAGCAAGAGCAGGAGCTGACAGTAGCCCTTGGGCAGCCTGTGCGTCTGTGCT
GTGGGCGGGCTGAGCGTGGTGGCCACTGGTACAAGGAGGGCAGTCGCCTGGCACCTGCTGGCCGTGTACG
GGGCTGGAGGGGCCGCCTAGAGATTGCCAGCTTCCTACCTGAGGATGCTGGCCGCTACCTCTGCCTGGCA
CGAGGCTCCATGATCGTCCTGCAGAATCTCACCTTGATTACAGGTGACTCCTTGACCTCCAGCAACGATG
ATGAGGACCCCANNNNNCATANGGACCCCTCGAATAGGCACAGTTACCCCCAGCAAGCACCCTACTGGAC
ACACCCCCANCGCATGGAAAAAGAAACTGCATGNCNNNNNNNNGCGGGGAANACCNGNCNAGTTCCCGCT
GNTCCAGCTGCANG
