>Addgene plasmid #60531 | pENTR221-FGFR4 | depositor partial sequence | sequence record 96995 | Sequence from T7
NNNNNNNNNNNNNNTTNNTTTTGACTGATAGTGACCTGTTCGTTGCNNCAAATTGATAAGCAATGCTTTC
TTATAATGCCAACTTTGTACAAGAAAGCTGGGTCCTATGTCTGCACCCCAGACCCGAAGGGGAAGGAGCT
GGATCCCAATGGCAGGGGGTCGTGGCTGAAGACAGAATCGCTGGAGGAGCAGGTGCTGCTGGCGTCCCCA
CCAGAGGGGGAATAGGGTCCGAAGGTCAGGCGGAGGTCGAGGTACTCCTCAGAGACGGCCAGCAGGACCT
TGTCCAGCGCCTCCACCAGCTGCTTGAAGGTAGGCCTCTGGGAGGGCGCTGCGTGCCAGCACTCACGCAT
CAGCCCGTACAGCTCTGGGGGGCAGTGTGTGGGTCGGTCCATCCGATGTCCCTCCCGCAGCAGCGAGAAC
AGCTCCTCCACCGGGATGCCAGGATACGGGGAGCCCCCGAGGGTGAAGATCTCCCATAGCAGGATCCCAA
AAGACCACACGTCACTCTGGTGTGTGTACACCCGGTCAAACAAGGCCTCGGGCGCCATCCACTTCACAGG
CAGGCGGCCGTTGCTGGTTTTCTTATAGTAGTCAATGTGGTGGACGCCGCGGGCCAGCCCAAAGTCAGCA
ATCTTCATCACATTGTCCTCAGTCACCAGCACATTGCGGGCAGCCAGGTCCCGGTGGATACACTTCCGGG
ACTCCAGATACTGCATGCCTCGGGCCACCTNNNNGGCGCNNNNACCAGGNCTGGNANGNAGAGCGGCCCC
TCACTGCTCCGAGGANCGTCGGGGNTGANNCGGGGCNTGGGGGGGNNCCGGGNCCGCNGNACTCCCNCAG
NTTNCCNNNNNGNNNCNNNTNCACNATCACNTACNGGGNN
