>Addgene plasmid #60531 | pENTR221-FGFR4 | addgene partial sequence | sequence record 99287 | M13-F20 5'-TGTAAAACGACGGCCAGT-3'
GACTGATAGTGACCTGTTTCGTTGCAACAAATTGATGAGCAATGCTTTTTTATAATGCCAACTTTGTACA
AAAAAGCAGGCTCCACCATGCGGCTGCTGCTGGCCCTGTTGGGGGTCCTGCTGAGTGTGCCTGGGCCTCC
AGTCTTGTCCCTGGAGGCCTCTGAGGAAGTGGAGCTTGAGCCCTGCCTGGCTCCCAGCCTGGAGCAGCAA
GAGCAGGAGCTGACAGTAGCCCTTGGGCAGCCTGTGCGTCTGTGCTGTGGGCGGGCTGAGCGTGGTGGCC
ACTGGTACAAGGAGGGCAGTCGCCTGGCACCTGCTGGCCGTGTACGGGGCTGGAGGGGCCGCCTAGAGAT
TGCCAGCTTCCTACCTGAGGATGCTGGCCGCTACCTCTGCCTGGCACGAGGCTCCATGATCGTCCTGCAG
AATCTCACCTTGATTACAGGTGACTCCTTGACCTCCAGCAACGATGATGAGGACCCCAAGTCCCATAGGG
ACCCCTCGAATAGGCACAGTTACCCCCAGCAAGCACCCTACTGGACACACCCCCAGCGCATGGAGAAGAA
ACTGCATGCAGTACCTGCGGGGAACACCGTCAAGTTCCGCTGTCCAGCTGCAGGCAACCCCACGCCCACC
ATCCGCTGGCTTAAGGATGGACAGGCCTTTCATGGGGAGAACCGCATTGGAGGCATTCGGCTGCGCCATC
AGCACTGGAGTCTCGTGATGGAGAGCGTGGTGCCCTCGGACCGCGGCACATACACCTGCCTGGTAGAGAA
CGCTGT
