>Addgene plasmid #60531 | pENTR221-FGFR4 | addgene partial sequence | sequence record 99288 | M13-Rev 5'-CAGGAAACAGCTATGACC-3'
TAATGATTTTATTTTGACTGATAGTGACCTGTTCGTTGCAACAAATTGATAAGCAATGCTTTCTTATAAT
GCCAACTTTGTACAAGAAAGCTGGGTCCTATGTCTGCACCCCAGACCCGAAGGGGAAGGAGCTGGATCCC
AATGGCAGGGGGTCGTGGCTGAAGACAGAATCGCTGGAGGAGCAGGTGCTGCTGGCGTCCCCACCAGAGG
GGGAATAGGGTCCGAAGGTCAGGCGGAGGTCGAGGTACTCCTCAGAGACGGCCAGCAGGACCTTGTCCAG
CGCCTCCACCAGCTGCTTGAAGGTAGGCCTCTGGGAGGGCGCTGCGTGCCAGCACTCACGCATCAGCCCG
TACAGCTCTGGGGGGCAGTGTGTGGGTCGGTCCATCCGATGTCCCTCCCGCAGCAGCGAGAACAGCTCCT
CCACCGGGATGCCAGGATACGGGGAGCCCCCGAGGGTGAAGATCTCCCATAGCAGGATCCCAAAAGACCA
CACGTCACTCTGGTGTGTGTACACCCGGTCAAACAAGGCCTCGGGCGCCATCCACTTCACAGGCAGGCGG
CCGTTGCTGGTTTTCTTATAGTAGTCAATGTGGTGGACGCCGCGGGCCAGCCCAAAGTCAGCAATCTTCA
TCACATTGTCCTCAGTCACCAGCACATTGCGGGCAGCCAGGTCCCGGTGGATACACTTCCGGGACTCCAG
ATACTGCATGCCTCGGGCCACCTGGTAGGCGCAGGAGACCAGGACT
