[The description below was written by a language model from this plasmid's Addgene catalogue record.]
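Description:
pENTR221-FGFR4 is a Gateway-type entry clone carrying the human fibroblast growth factor receptor 4 (FGFR4) coding sequence in the Invitrogen pENTR221 backbone. The backbone is listed at about 2.5 kb and the insert at about 2.4 kb. The plasmid is propagated in standard E. coli cloning strains under kanamycin selection; its copy number is recorded as unknown. No feature table accompanies the record, so individual elements such as the origin of replication and the recombination sites are not itemised. In pENTR221 vectors generally, the insert sits between attL recombination sites, which allow the open reading frame to be moved into attR-containing destination vectors by an LR recombination reaction. M13 forward and reverse primer sites flanking the insert are listed for sequencing.

The record gives no promoter for the insert, which fits the role of an entry vector: it is a shuttle and storage form of the gene and is not meant to express it. Expression depends on the destination vector chosen, which supplies the promoter, any tags and the host-appropriate selection marker. The FGFR4 insert is annotated with a nucleotide change, c2134a, producing a P712T substitution, so it differs from the reference sequence at this position; the record does not say whether this is an intended variant or a feature of the source clone. How the insert was cloned is also not stated. The plasmid was deposited in connection with a study that screened for genetic dependencies and actionable mutations in FGFR4 and other kinases in lung cancer. Its stated purpose is simply to serve as the entry vector for human FGFR4, from which expression constructs can be made.
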