Addgene plasmid #60531: pENTR221-FGFR4
Purpose: Entry vector for human FGFR4
Depositing lab: John Brognard. Depositing organization: Cancer Research UK Manchester Institute (CRUK-MI). Publication: Targeted genetic dependency screen facilitates identification of actionable mutations in FGFR4, MAP3K9, and PAK5 in lung cancer. Fawdar S, Trotter EW, Li Y, Stephenson NL, Hanke F, Marusiak AA, Edwards ZC, Ientile S, Waszkowycz B, Miller CJ, Brognard J. Proc Natl Acad Sci U S A. 2013 Jul 23;110(30):12426-31. doi: 10.1073/pnas.1305207110. Epub 2013 Jul 8. PubMed 23836671.
Backbone
  Vector backbone: pENTR221
  Backbone manufacturer: Invitrogen
  Backbone size w/o insert (bp): 2546
  Vector type: Entry vector
Growth in bacteria
  Bacterial resistance: Kanamycin, 50 μg/mL
  Growth temperature: 37°C
  Growth strain: DH5alpha
  Copy number: Unknown
Gene/Insert
  Gene/Insert name: FGFR4
  Species: H. sapiens (human)
  Insert size (bp): 2409
  Mutation: c2134a P712T
  Entrez Gene: FGFR4 (a.k.a. CD334, JTK2, TKF)
  Promoter: NA
  Cloning method: Unknown
  Sequencing primers: 5′ M13F; 3′ M13R
Terms and licenses: Academic/Nonprofit Terms; Industry Terms: Not Available to Industry
How to cite: pENTR221-FGFR4 was a gift from John Brognard (Addgene plasmid # 60531 ; http://n2t.net/addgene:60531 ; RRID:Addgene_60531)
